Addgene plasmid #75447: pECT1B
Purpose: Plasmid that serves as the PCR template to create genomic pdt1B insertions. Plasmid contains the R6K origin of replication so needs pir gene to replicate
Depositing lab: James Collins. Depositing organization: Boston University Medical Campus. Publication: Tunable protein degradation in bacteria. Cameron DE, Collins JJ. Nat Biotechnol. 2014 Dec;32(12):1276-81. doi: 10.1038/nbt.3053. Epub 2014 Nov 17. PubMed 25402616.
Backbone
  Vector backbone: pWM91
  Modifications to backbone: removed sacB and lacZ genes and replaced with kan cassette from Datsenko et al. as well as the indicated pdt insertion
  Vector type: Bacterial Expression
Growth in bacteria
  Bacterial resistance: Kanamycin, 50 μg/mL
  Growth temperature: 37°C
  Growth strain: Pir1
  Copy number: Low Copy
Gene/Insert
  Gene/Insert name: pdt1B
  Species: E. coli
  Promoter: none
  Cloning method: Gibson Cloning
  Sequencing primers: 5′ AATCAGCTGTTGCCCGTCTC
Terms and licenses: Academic/Nonprofit Terms; Industry Terms: Not Available to Industry
How to cite: pECT1B was a gift from James Collins (Addgene plasmid # 75447 ; http://n2t.net/addgene:75447 ; RRID:Addgene_75447)
