[The description below was written by a language model from this plasmid's Addgene catalogue record and pLannotate feature annotations shown in this document.]
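Description:
pECT1B is a low-copy bacterial plasmid derived from the conditional-replication vector pWM91. It is not an expression construct in its own right; it serves as a PCR template for adding the pdt1B protein degradation tag to chromosomal genes in E. coli. It replicates from the R6K γ origin, which depends on the pi initiator protein, so it can only be maintained in pir-expressing hosts such as Pir1. This means that template carried over into an ordinary recipient strain cannot persist. According to the record, the sacB and lacZ genes of pWM91 were removed and replaced by a kanamycin cassette of the type used for recombineering, together with the pdt insertion, assembled by Gibson cloning.

The listed selection is kanamycin. The feature table shows the neo (nptII) gene, preceded by a Tn5-derived fragment and flanked by a minimal FRT and a full FRT site. After an amplified tag-plus-marker product has been integrated into the genome, FLP recombinase can therefore excise the resistance marker. The pdt1B insert has no promoter of its own, which fits its role as a tag to be fused in frame to the end of a target gene under native control. It is not annotated as a distinct feature in the generated table, and its exact position is not given.

Other annotated elements are backbone remnants: an intact AmpR gene with its promoter (although ampicillin is not listed as a selection), an f1 origin, a bom fragment, a T7 promoter, a partial multiple cloning site, and fragments of lacI, lacZα, tetC, TcR and rop. The associated work concerns tunable protein degradation in bacteria.
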