Features (pLannotate 1.2.2; 16 found; start..end, strand, type, name):
      7..141     +  CDS            lacI (fragment): lac repressor; lacI; The lac repressor binds to the lac operator to inhibit transcription in E. coli. This inhibition can be relieved by adding lactose or isopropyl-β-D-thiogalactopyranoside (IPTG).
    276..309     +  protein_bind   FRT (minimal): supports FLP-mediated excision but not integration (Turan and Bode, 2011) FLP recombinase from the Saccharomyces cerevisiae 2μ plasmid
    316..645     +  CDS            tnpA (fragment): TN5P_ECOLX - Also known as tnp. Experimental evidence at protein level: Swiss-Prot protein existence level 1. Mediates transposition of transposon Tn5 by a 'cut and paste' mechanism. First, the monomeric transposase binds the 19 bp inverted DNA repeats flanking the transposon. Then, dimerization of the DNA- bound transposase creates a synaptic DNA complex. After nicking of the first DNA strand, excision of the transposon proceeds through a series of intermediates. The transposase then mediates the insertion of the transposon at a new site by strand transfer. The activity of the wild- type tran
    677..1468    +  CDS            neo: KKA2_KLEPN - Also known as kan, nptII. Experimental evidence at protein level: Swiss-Prot protein existence level 1. Resistance to kanamycin, neomycin, paromomycin, ribostamycin, butirosin and gentamicin B. From Klebsiella pneumoniae.
   1484..1531    +  protein_bind   FRT: FLP-mediated recombination occurs in the 8-bp core sequence TCTAGAAA (Turan and Bode, 2011). FLP recombinase from the Saccharomyces cerevisiae 2μ plasmid
   1552..1887    -  CDS            tetC (fragment): TETC_ECOLX - Experimental evidence at protein level: Swiss-Prot protein existence level 1. From Escherichia coli.
   1885..2072    +  CDS            TcR (fragment): tetracycline efflux protein; tet; confers resistance to tetracycline
   2071..2111    +  CDS            rop (fragment): Rop protein, which maintains plasmids at low copy number; rop
   2213..2303    +  misc_feature   bom (fragment): basis of mobility region from pBR322
   2344..3204    -  CDS            AmpR: β-lactamase; bla; confers resistance to ampicillin, carbenicillin, and related antibiotics
   3205..3309    -  promoter       AmpR promoter: bla
   3419..3807    -  rep_origin     R6K γ ori: γ replication origin from E. coli plasmid R6K; requires the R6K initiator protein pi for replication
   3897..4325    -  rep_origin     f1 ori (sequence partly withheld): f1 bacteriophage origin of replication; arrow indicates direction of (+) strand synthesis
   4330..4485    -  CDS            lacZα (fragment): LacZα fragment of β-galactosidase; lacZ fragment
   4493..4511    +  promoter       T7 promoter: promoter for bacteriophage T7 RNA polymerase
   4520..6       -  misc_feature   MCS (fragment) (across the origin): pBluescript multiple cloning site
>Addgene plasmid #75447 | pECT1B | depositor full sequence | sequence record 146475 | pECT1B sequence 4534 bps
CTCGAGAATCAGCTGTTGCCCGTCTCACTGGTGAAAAGAAAAACCACCCTGGCTCCCAATACGCAAACCG
CCTCTCCCCGCGCGTTGGCCGATTCATTAATGCAACTGGCACGACAGGTTTCCCGACTGGAAAGCGGGCA
GGCGGCGAACAAAAACGAAGAAAACACCAACGAAGTGCGCGCGATCATGCTGAACGCGGGCCAGGCGAAC
CGTCTTCAGTTGTAACCGCGGAGGAGAAAGTACCATGATTCCGGGGATCCGTCGACCTGCAGTTCGAAGT
TCCTATTCTCTAGAAAGTATAGGAACTTCAGAGCGCTTTTGAAGCTCACGCTGCCGCAAGCACTCAGGGC
GCAAGGGCTGCTAAAGGAAGCGGAACACGTAGAAAGCCAGTCCGCAGAAACGGTGCTGACCCCGGATGAA
TGTCAGCTACTGGGCTATCTGGACAAGGGAAAACGCAAGCGCAAAGAGAAAGCAGGTAGCTTGCAGTGGG
CTTACATGGCGATAGCTAGACTGGGCGGTTTTATGGACAGCAAGCGAACCGGAATTGCCAGCTGGGGCGC
CCTCTGGTAAGGTTGGGAAGCCCTGCAAAGTAAACTGGATGGCTTTCTTGCCGCCAAGGATCTGATGGCG
CAGGGGATCAAGATCTGATCAAGAGACAGGATGAGGATCGTTTCGCATGATTGAACAAGATGGATTGCAC
GCAGGTTCTCCGGCCGCTTGGGTGGAGAGGCTATTCGGCTATGACTGGGCACAACAGACAATCGGCTGCT
CTGATGCCGCCGTGTTCCGGCTGTCAGCGCAGGGGCGCCCGGTTCTTTTTGTCAAGACCGACCTGTCCGG
TGCCCTGAATGAACTGCAGGACGAGGCAGCGCGGCTATCGTGGCTGGCCACGACGGGCGTTCCTTGCGCA
GCTGTGCTCGACGTTGTCACTGAAGCGGGAAGGGACTGGCTGCTATTGGGCGAAGTGCCGGGGCAGGATC
TCCTGTCATCTCACCTTGCTCCTGCCGAGAAAGTATCCATCATGGCTGATGCAATGCGGCGGCTGCATAC
GCTTGATCCGGCTACCTGCCCATTCGACCACCAAGCGAAACATCGCATCGAGCGAGCACGTACTCGGATG
GAAGCCGGTCTTGTCGATCAGGATGATCTGGACGAAGAGCATCAGGGGCTCGCGCCAGCCGAACTGTTCG
CCAGGCTCAAGGCGCGCATGCCCGACGGCGAGGATCTCGTCGTGACCCATGGCGATGCCTGCTTGCCGAA
TATCATGGTGGAAAATGGCCGCTTTTCTGGATTCATCGACTGTGGCCGGCTGGGTGTGGCGGACCGCTAT
CAGGACATAGCGTTGGCTACCCGTGATATTGCTGAAGAGCTTGGCGGCGAATGGGCTGACCGCTTCCTCG
TGCTTTACGGTATCGCCGCTCCCGATTCGCAGCGCATCGCCTTCTATCGCCTTCTTGACGAGTTCTTCTA
ATAAGGGGATCTTGAAGTTCCTATTCCGAAGTTCCTATTCTCTAGAAAGTATAGGAACTTCGAAGCAGCT
CCAGCCTACATAAAAGCTTTAAGTTGGTTCTCTTGGATCAATTTGCTGACAATGGCGTTTACCTTACCAG
TAATGTATTCAAGGCTAATTTTTTCAAGTTCATTCCAACCAATGATAGGCATCACTTCTTGGATAGGGAT
AAGGTTTTTATTATTATCAATAATATAATCAAGATAATGTTCAAATATACTTTCTAAGGCAGACCAACCA
TTTGTTAAATCAGTTTTTGTTGTGATGTAGGCATCAATCATAATTAATTGCTGCTTATAACAGGCACTGA
GTAATTGTTTTTTATTTTTAAAGTGATGATAAAAGGCACCTTTGGTCACCAACGCTTTTCCCGAGATCCT
CTACGCCGGACGCATCGTGGCCGGCATCACCGGCGCCACAGGTGCGGTTGCTGGCGCCTATATCGCCGAC
ATCACCGATGGGGAAGATCGGGCTCGCCACTTCGGGCTCATGAGCGCTTGTTTCGGCGTGGGTATGGTGG
CAGGCCCCGTGGCCGGGGGACTGTTGGGCGCCATCTCCTTGCTGCCTCGCGCGTTTCGGTGATGACGGTG
AAAACCTCTGACACATGCAGCTCCCGGAGACGGTCACAGCTTGTCTGTAAGCGGATGCCGGGAGCAGACA
AGCCCGTCAGGGCGCGTCAGCGGGTGTTGGCGGGTGTCGGGGCGCAGCCATGACCCAGTCACGTAGCGAT
AGCGGAGTGTATACTGGCTTAACTATGCGGCATCAGAGCAGATTGTACTGAGAGTGCACCATAAATCAAT
CTAAAGTATATATGAGTAAACTTGGTCTGACAGTTACCAATGCTTAATCAGTGAGGCACCTATCTCAGCG
ATCTGTCTATTTCGTTCATCCATAGTTGCCTGACTCCCCGTCGTGTAGATAACTACGATACGGGAGGGCT
TACCATCTGGCCCCAGTGCTGCAATGATACCGCGAGACCCACGCTCACCGGCTCCAGATTTATCAGCAAT
AAACCAGCCAGCCGGAAGGGCCGAGCGCAGAAGTGGTCCTGCAACTTTATCCGCCTCCATCCAGTCTATT
AATTGTTGCCGGGAAGCTAGAGTAAGTAGTTCGCCAGTTAATAGTTTGCGCAACGTTGTTGCCATTGCTG
CAGGCATCGTGGTGTCACGCTCGTCGTTTGGTATGGCTTCATTCAGCTCCGGTTCCCAACGATCAAGGCG
AGTTACATGATCCCCCATGTTGTGCAAAAAAGCGGTTAGCTCCTTCGGTCCTCCGATCGTTGTCAGAAGT
AAGTTGGCCGCAGTGTTATCACTCATGGTTATGGCAGCACTGCATAATTCTCTTACTGTCATGCCATCCG
TAAGATGCTTTTCTGTGACTGGTGAGTACTCAACCAAGTCATTCTGAGAATAGTGTATGCGGCGACCGAG
TTGCTCTTGCCCGGCGTCAACACGGGATAATACCGCGCCACATAGCAGAACTTTAAAAGTGCTCATCATT
GGAAAACGTTCTTCGGGGCGAAAACTCTCAAGGATCTTACCGCTGTTGAGATCCAGTTCGATGTAACCCA
CTCGTGCACCCAACTGATCTTCAGCATCTTTTACTTTCACCAGCGTTTCTGGGTGAGCAAAAACAGGAAG
GCAAAATGCCGCAAAAAAGGGAATAAGGGCGACACGGAAATGTTGAATACTCATACTCTTCCTTTTTCAA
TATTATTGAAGCATTTATCAGGGTTATTGTCTCATGAGCGGATACATATTTGAATGTATTTAGAAAAATA
AACAAATAGGGGTTCCGCGCACATTTCCCCGAAAAGTGCCACCTGACGTCTAAGAAACCATTATTATCAT
GACATTAACCTATAAAAATAGGCGTATCACGAGGCCCTTTCGTCTTCAAGAATTCCCATGTCAGCCGTTA
AGTGTTCCTGTGTCACTCAAAATTGCTTTGAGAGGCTCTAAGGGCTTCTCAGTGCGTTACATCCCTGGCT
TGTTGTCCACAACCGTTAAACCTTAAAAGCTTTAAAAGCCTTATATATTCTTTTTTTTCTTATAAAACTT
AAAACCTTAGAGGCTATTTAAGTTGCTGATTTATATTAATTTTATTGTTCAAACATGAGAGCTTAGTACG
TGAAACATGAGAGCTTAGTACGTTAGCCATGAGAGCTTAGTACGTTAGCCATGAGGGTTTAGTTCGTTAA
ACATGAGAGCTTAGTACGTTAAACATGAGAGCTTAGTACGTGAAACATGAGAGCTTAGTACGTACTATCA
ACAGGTTGAACTGCTGATCTTCAGATCCTCTACGCCGGACGCATCGTGGGGATCTGGTTCCGCGCACATT
TCCCCGAAAAGTGCCACCTAAATTGTAAGCGTTAATATTTTGTTAAAATTCGCGTTAAATTTTTGTTAAA
TCAGCTCATTTTTTAACCAATAGGCCGAAATCGGCAAAATCCCTTATAAATCAAAAGAATAGACCGAGAT
AGGGT
[37 nt withheld, positions 3996-4032]
AAAGAACGTGGACTCCAACGTCAAAGG
[49 nt withheld, positions 4060-4108]
T
[91 nt withheld, positions 4110-4200]
G
[124 nt withheld, positions 4202-4325]
CCCATTCGCCATTCAGGCTGCGCAACTGTTGGGAAGGGCGATCGGTGCGGGCCTCTTCGCTATTACGCCA
GCTGGCGAAAGGGGGATGTGCTGCAAGGCGATTAAGTTGGGTAACGCCAGGGTTTTCCCAGTCACGACGT
TGTAAAACGACGGCCAGTGAGCGCGCGTAATACGACTCACTATAGGGCGAATTGGGTACCGGGCCCCCC
