>Addgene plasmid #75447 | pECT1B | addgene partial sequence | sequence record 146579 | M13pUC-Fwd 5'-CCCAGTCACGACGTTGTAAAACG-3'
TCACTGGTGAAAAGAAAAACCACCCTGGCTCCCAATACGCAAACCGCCTCTCCCCGCGCGTTGGCCGATT
CATTAATGCAACTGGCACGACAGGTTTCCCGACTGGAAAGCGGGCAGGCGGCGAACAAAAACGAAGAAAA
CACCAACGAAGTGCGCGCGATCATGCTGAACGCGGGCCAGGCGAACCGTCTTCAGTTGTAACCGCGGAGG
AGAAAGTACCATGATTCCGGGGATCCGTCGACCTGCAGTTCGAAGTTCCTATTCTCTAGAAAGTATAGGA
ACTTCAGAGCGCTTTTGAAGCTCACGCTGCCGCAAGCACTCAGGGCGCAAGGGCTGCTAAAGGAAGCGGA
ACACGTAGAAAGCCAGTCCGCAGAAACGGTGCTGACCCCGGATGAATGTCAGCTACTGGGCTATCTGGAC
AAGGGAAAACGCAAGCGCAAAGAGAAAGCAGGTAGCTTGCAGTGGGCTTACATGGCGATAGCTAGACTGG
GCGGTTTTATGGACAGCAAGCGAACCGGAATTGCCAGCTGGGGCGCCCTCTGGTAAGGTTGGGAAGCCC
