>Addgene plasmid #75447 | pECT1B | addgene partial sequence | sequence record 147326 | Neo-R 5'-GCCCAGTCATAGCCGAATAG-3'
ATCATGCGAAACGATCCTCATCCTGTCTCTTGATCAGATCTTGATCCCCTGCGCCATCAGATCCTTGGCG
GCAAGAAAGCCATCCAGTTTACTTTGCAGGGCTTCCCAACCTTACCAGAGGGCGCCCCAGCTGGCAATTC
CGGTTCGCTTGCTGTCCATAAAACCGCCCAGTCTAGCTATCGCCATGTAAGCCCACTGCAAGCTACCTGC
TTTCTCTTTGCGCTTGCGTTTTCCCTTGTCCAGATAGCCCAGTAGCTGACATTCATCCGGGGTCAGCACC
GTTTCTGCGGACTGGCTTTCTACGTGTTCCGCTTCCTTTAGCAGCCCTTGCGCCCTGAGTGCTTGCGGCA
GCGTGAGCTTCAAAAGCGCTCTGAAGTTCCTATACTTTCTAGAGAATAGGAACTTCGAACTGCAGGTCGA
CGGATCCCCGGAATCATGGTACTTTCTCCTCCGCGGTTACAACTGAAGACGGTTCGCCTGGCCCGCGTTC
AGCATGATCGCGCGCACTTCGTTGGTGTTTTCTTCGTTTTTGTTCGCCGCCTGCCCGCTTTCCAGTCGGG
AAACCTGTCGTGCCAGTTGCATTAATGAATCGGCCAACGCGCGGGGAGAGGCGGTTTGCGTATTGGGAGC
CAGGGTGGTTTTTCTTTTCACCAGTGAGACGGGCAACAGCTGATTCTCGAGGGGGGGCCCGGTACCCAAT
TCGCCCTATAGTGAGTCGTATTACGCGCGCTCACTGGCCGTCGTTTTACAACGTCGTGACTGGGAAAA
